Addgene plasmid #223096: pCMV-T7-SpCas9(LWKYEY)-P2A-EGFP (RAS3001)
Purpose: pCMV and pT7 Human expression plasmid for SpCas9 enzyme with LWKYEY amino acids at positions 1135,1136,1218,1219,1335,T1337 with C-term BPNLS-P2A-EGFP
Depositing lab: Benjamin Kleinstiver. Depositing organization: Massachusetts General Hospital. Publication: Custom CRISPR-Cas9 PAM variants via scalable engineering and machine learning. Silverstein RA, Kim N, Kroell AS, Walton RT, Delano J, Butcher RM, Pacesa M, Smith BK, Christie KA, Ha LL, Meis RJ, Clark AB, Spinner AD, Lazzarotto CR, Li Y, Matsubara A, Urbina EO, Dahl GA, Correia BE, Marks DS, Tsai SQ, Pinello L, De Ravin SS, Liu Q, Kleinstiver BP. Nature. 2025 Apr 22. doi: 10.1038/s41586-025-09021-y. PubMed 40262634.
Backbone
  Vector backbone: pCMV-T7-SpCas9-P2A-EGFP (RTW3027)
  Backbone manufacturer: Benjamin Kleinstiver, Addgene plasmid #139987
  Vector type: Mammalian Expression, CRISPR
Growth in bacteria
  Bacterial resistance: Ampicillin, 100 μg/mL
  Growth temperature: 37°C
  Growth strain: DH5alpha
  Copy number: High Copy
Gene/Insert
  Gene/Insert name: human codon optimized nuclease SpCas9(LWKYEY)-P2A-EGFP (alt names: RAS3001; SpCas9(LWKYEY))
  Species: Synthetic
  Mutation: SpCas9(LWKYEY)=D1135L, S1136W, G1218K, E1219Y, R1335E, T1337Y
  Promoter: CMV and T7
  Tag / fusion protein: BPNLS-3xFLAG-P2A-EGFP (C terminal on insert)
  Cloning method: Gibson Cloning
  Sequencing primers: 5′ oBK6928-CCAAGTCTCCACCCCATTGACG; 3′ oBK219-GGGAGTGGCACCTTCCAGGGTC
Terms and licenses: Academic/Nonprofit Terms; Industry Terms: Not Available to Industry
How to cite: pCMV-T7-SpCas9(LWKYEY)-P2A-EGFP (RAS3001) was a gift from Benjamin Kleinstiver (Addgene plasmid # 223096 ; http://n2t.net/addgene:223096 ; RRID:Addgene_223096)
