[The description below was written by a language model from this plasmid's Addgene catalogue record and pLannotate feature annotations shown in this document.]
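Description:
pCMV-T7-SpCas9(LWKYEY)-P2A-EGFP (RAS3001) is an 8,451 nt mammalian expression and CRISPR plasmid built by Gibson cloning on the pCMV-T7-SpCas9-P2A-EGFP (RTW3027) backbone. It is propagated in E. coli as a high-copy plasmid through a ColE1/pUC-type origin and selected with ampicillin via the β-lactamase gene and its native promoter. The annotation also picks up short backbone remnants (a bom fragment, a lac promoter/operator with CAP site, and fragments of lacI, an SV40 promoter and a multiple cloning site) that do not appear to play a role in the payload.

The payload is a human codon-optimized Streptococcus pyogenes Cas9 nuclease carrying six substitutions: D1135L, S1136W, G1218K, E1219Y, R1335E and T1337Y, which give the variant its "LWKYEY" name. The feature table splits the Cas9 coding region into overlapping N- and C-terminal annotations, but these together represent one continuous open reading frame. Its C terminus is fused to a bipartite nuclear localization signal (BPNLS) and a 3xFLAG epitope, followed by a P2A self-cleaving peptide and EGFP, so that a single transcript yields nuclear-targeted, epitope-tagged Cas9 and a separate green fluorescent marker for identifying transfected cells. The BPNLS and P2A are stated in the catalogue fields but are not individually annotated. Transcription is driven by the CMV enhancer/promoter in human cells and terminated by the bGH polyadenylation signal, while a T7 promoter placed just upstream of the coding sequence permits transcription by T7 RNA polymerase, for example in vitro. The associated publication concerns engineering of custom Cas9 PAM variants, consistent with use of this plasmid to test a variant with altered PAM recognition; no guide RNA cassette is present, so a guide must be supplied separately.
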