Features (pLannotate 1.2.2; 18 found; start..end, strand, type, name):
    237..825     -  rep_origin     ori: high-copy-number ColE1/pMB1/pBR322/pUC origin of replication
    996..1856    -  CDS            AmpR: β-lactamase; bla; confers resistance to ampicillin, carbenicillin, and related antibiotics
   1857..1961    -  promoter       AmpR promoter: bla
   2032..2076    -  misc_feature   bom (fragment): basis of mobility region from pBR322
   2231..2610    +  enhancer       CMV enhancer: human cytomegalovirus immediate early enhancer
   2611..2814    +  promoter       CMV promoter: human cytomegalovirus (CMV) immediate early promoter
   2856..2874    +  promoter       T7 promoter: promoter for bacteriophage T7 RNA polymerase
   2888..4606    +  CDS            Cas9(N): N-terminal portion of Streptococcus pyogenes Cas9 (Zetsche et al., 2015)
   4493..6991    +  CDS            Cas9(C): C-terminal portion of Streptococcus pyogenes Cas9 (Zetsche et al., 2015)
   7079..7144    +  CDS            3xFLAG: three tandem FLAG® epitope tags, followed by an enterokinase cleavage site
   7220..7936    +  CDS            EGFP: EGFP is a basic (constitutively fluorescent) green fluorescent protein published in 1996, derived from Aequorea victoria. It is reported to be a rapidly-maturing weak dimer with moderate acid sensitivity.
   7991..8215    +  polyA_signal   bGH poly(A) signal: bovine growth hormone polyadenylation signal
   8219..8240    +  promoter       SV40 promoter (fragment): SV40 enhancer and early promoter
   8245..8261    +  misc_feature   MCS (fragment): pBluescript multiple cloning site
   8310..8326    -  protein_bind   lac operator: The lac repressor binds to the lac operator to inhibit transcription in E. coli. This inhibition can be relieved by adding lactose or isopropyl-β-D-thiogalactopyranoside (IPTG). lac repressor encoded by lacI
   8334..8364    -  promoter       lac promoter: promoter for the E. coli lac operon
   8379..8400    -  protein_bind   CAP binding site: CAP binding activates transcription in the presence of cAMP. E. coli catabolite activator protein
   8413..54      -  CDS            lacI (fragment) (across the origin): lac repressor; lacI; The lac repressor binds to the lac operator to inhibit transcription in E. coli. This inhibition can be relieved by adding lactose or isopropyl-β-D-thiogalactopyranoside (IPTG).
>Addgene plasmid #223096 | pCMV-T7-SpCas9(LWKYEY)-P2A-EGFP (RAS3001) | addgene full sequence | sequence record 447657 | Addgene NGS Result
CTGCATTAATGAATCGGCCAACGCGCGGGGAGAGGCGGTTTGCGTATTGGGCGCTCTTCCGCTTCCTCGC
TCACTGACTCGCTGCGCTCGGTCGTTCGGCTGCGGCGAGCGGTATCAGCTCACTCAAAGGCGGTAATACG
GTTATCCACAGAATCAGGGGATAACGCAGGAAAGAACATGTGAGCAAAAGGCCAGCAAAAGGCCAGGAAC
CGTAAAAAGGCCGCGTTGCTGGCGTTTTTCCATAGGCTCCGCCCCCCTGACGAGCATCACAAAAATCGAC
GCTCAAGTCAGAGGTGGCGAAACCCGACAGGACTATAAAGATACCAGGCGTTTCCCCCTGGAAGCTCCCT
CGTGCGCTCTCCTGTTCCGACCCTGCCGCTTACCGGATACCTGTCCGCCTTTCTCCCTTCGGGAAGCGTG
GCGCTTTCTCATAGCTCACGCTGTAGGTATCTCAGTTCGGTGTAGGTCGTTCGCTCCAAGCTGGGCTGTG
TGCACGAACCCCCCGTTCAGCCCGACCGCTGCGCCTTATCCGGTAACTATCGTCTTGAGTCCAACCCGGT
AAGACACGACTTATCGCCACTGGCAGCAGCCACTGGTAACAGGATTAGCAGAGCGAGGTATGTAGGCGGT
GCTACAGAGTTCTTGAAGTGGTGGCCTAACTACGGCTACACTAGAAGAACAGTATTTGGTATCTGCGCTC
TGCTGAAGCCAGTTACCTTCGGAAAAAGAGTTGGTAGCTCTTGATCCGGCAAACAAACCACCGCTGGTAG
CGGTGGTTTTTTTGTTTGCAAGCAGCAGATTACGCGCAGAAAAAAAGGATCTCAAGAAGATCCTTTGATC
TTTTCTACGGGGTCTGACGCTCAGTGGAACGAAAACTCACGTTAAGGGATTTTGGTCATGAGATTATCAA
AAAGGATCTTCACCTAGATCCTTTTAAATTAAAAATGAAGTTTTAAATCAATCTAAAGTATATATGAGTA
AACTTGGTCTGACAGTTACCAATGCTTAATCAGTGAGGCACCTATCTCAGCGATCTGTCTATTTCGTTCA
TCCATAGTTGCCTGACTCCCCGTCGTGTAGATAACTACGATACGGGAGGGCTTACCATCTGGCCCCAGTG
CTGCAATGATACCGCGAGACCCACGCTCACCGGCTCCAGATTTATCAGCAATAAACCAGCCAGCCGGAAG
GGCCGAGCGCAGAAGTGGTCCTGCAACTTTATCCGCCTCCATCCAGTCTATTAATTGTTGCCGGGAAGCT
AGAGTAAGTAGTTCGCCAGTTAATAGTTTGCGCAACGTTGTTGCCATTGCTACAGGCATCGTGGTGTCAC
GCTCGTCGTTTGGTATGGCTTCATTCAGCTCCGGTTCCCAACGATCAAGGCGAGTTACATGATCCCCCAT
GTTGTGCAAAAAAGCGGTTAGCTCCTTCGGTCCTCCGATCGTTGTCAGAAGTAAGTTGGCCGCAGTGTTA
TCACTCATGGTTATGGCAGCACTGCATAATTCTCTTACTGTCATGCCATCCGTAAGATGCTTTTCTGTGA
CTGGTGAGTACTCAACCAAGTCATTCTGAGAATAGTGTATGCGGCGACCGAGTTGCTCTTGCCCGGCGTC
AATACGGGATAATACCGCGCCACATAGCAGAACTTTAAAAGTGCTCATCATTGGAAAACGTTCTTCGGGG
CGAAAACTCTCAAGGATCTTACCGCTGTTGAGATCCAGTTCGATGTAACCCACTCGTGCACCCAACTGAT
CTTCAGCATCTTTTACTTTCACCAGCGTTTCTGGGTGAGCAAAAACAGGAAGGCAAAATGCCGCAAAAAA
GGGAATAAGGGCGACACGGAAATGTTGAATACTCATACTCTTCCTTTTTCAATATTATTGAAGCATTTAT
CAGGGTTATTGTCTCATGAGCGGATACATATTTGAATGTATTTAGAAAAATAAACAAATAGGGGTTCCGC
GCACATTTCCCCGAAAAGTGCCACCTGACGTCGACGGATCGGGAGATCGATCTCCCGATCCCCTAGGGTC
GACTCTCAGTACAATCTGCTCTGATGCCGCATAGTTAAGCCAGTATCTGCTCCCTGCTTGTGTGTTGGAG
GTCGCTGAGTAGTGCGCGAGCAAAATTTAAGCTACAACAAGGCAAGGCTTGACCGACAATTGCATGAAGA
ATCTGCTTAGGGTTAGGCGTTTTGCGCTGCTTCGCGATGTACGGGCCAGATATACGCGTTGACATTGATT
ATTGACTAGTTATTAATAGTAATCAATTACGGGGTCATTAGTTCATAGCCCATATATGGAGTTCCGCGTT
ACATAACTTACGGTAAATGGCCCGCCTGGCTGACCGCCCAACGACCCCCGCCCATTGACGTCAATAATGA
CGTATGTTCCCATAGTAACGCCAATAGGGACTTTCCATTGACGTCAATGGGTGGAGTATTTACGGTAAAC
TGCCCACTTGGCAGTACATCAAGTGTATCATATGCCAAGTACGCCCCCTATTGACGTCAATGACGGTAAA
TGGCCCGCCTGGCATTATGCCCAGTACATGACCTTATGGGACTTTCCTACTTGGCAGTACATCTACGTAT
TAGTCATCGCTATTACCATGGTGATGCGGTTTTGGCAGTACATCAATGGGCGTGGATAGCGGTTTGACTC
ACGGGGATTTCCAAGTCTCCACCCCATTGACGTCAATGGGAGTTTGTTTTGGCACCAAAATCAACGGGAC
TTTCCAAAATGTCGTAACAACTCCGCCCCATTGACGCAAATGGGCGGTAGGCGTGTACGGTGGGAGGTCT
ATATAAGCAGAGCTGGTTTAGTGAACCGTCAGATCCGCTAGAGATCCGCGGCCGCTAATACGACTCACTA
TAGGGAGAGCCGCCACCATGGACAAGAAGTACAGCATCGGCCTGGACATCGGCACCAACTCTGTGGGCTG
GGCCGTGATCACCGACGAGTACAAGGTGCCCAGCAAGAAATTCAAGGTGCTGGGCAACACCGACCGGCAC
AGCATCAAGAAGAACCTGATCGGAGCCCTGCTGTTCGACAGCGGCGAAACAGCCGAGGCCACCCGGCTGA
AGAGAACCGCCAGAAGAAGATACACCAGACGGAAGAACCGGATCTGCTATCTGCAAGAGATCTTCAGCAA
CGAGATGGCCAAGGTGGACGACAGCTTCTTCCACAGACTGGAAGAGTCCTTCCTGGTGGAAGAGGATAAG
AAGCACGAGCGGCACCCCATCTTCGGCAACATCGTGGACGAGGTGGCCTACCACGAGAAGTACCCCACCA
TCTACCACCTGAGAAAGAAACTGGTGGACAGCACCGACAAGGCCGACCTGCGGCTGATCTATCTGGCCCT
GGCCCACATGATCAAGTTCCGGGGCCACTTCCTGATCGAGGGCGACCTGAACCCCGACAACAGCGACGTG
GACAAGCTGTTCATCCAGCTGGTGCAGACCTACAACCAGCTGTTCGAGGAAAACCCCATCAACGCCAGCG
GCGTGGACGCCAAGGCCATCCTGTCTGCCAGACTGAGCAAGAGCAGACGGCTGGAAAATCTGATCGCCCA
GCTGCCCGGCGAGAAGAAGAATGGCCTGTTCGGAAACCTGATTGCCCTGAGCCTGGGCCTGACCCCCAAC
TTCAAGAGCAACTTCGACCTGGCCGAGGATGCCAAACTGCAGCTGAGCAAGGACACCTACGACGACGACC
TGGACAACCTGCTGGCCCAGATCGGCGACCAGTACGCCGACCTGTTTCTGGCCGCCAAGAACCTGTCCGA
CGCCATCCTGCTGAGCGACATCCTGAGAGTGAACACCGAGATCACCAAGGCCCCCCTGAGCGCCTCTATG
ATCAAGAGATACGACGAGCACCACCAGGACCTGACCCTGCTGAAAGCTCTCGTGCGGCAGCAGCTGCCTG
AGAAGTACAAAGAGATTTTCTTCGACCAGAGCAAGAACGGCTACGCCGGCTACATTGACGGCGGAGCCAG
CCAGGAAGAGTTCTACAAGTTCATCAAGCCCATCCTGGAAAAGATGGACGGCACCGAGGAACTGCTCGTG
AAGCTGAACAGAGAGGACCTGCTGCGGAAGCAGCGGACCTTCGACAACGGCAGCATCCCCCACCAGATCC
ACCTGGGAGAGCTGCACGCCATTCTGCGGCGGCAGGAAGATTTTTACCCATTCCTGAAGGACAACCGGGA
AAAGATCGAGAAGATCCTGACCTTCCGCATCCCCTACTACGTGGGCCCTCTGGCCAGGGGAAACAGCAGA
TTCGCCTGGATGACCAGAAAGAGCGAGGAAACCATCACCCCCTGGAACTTCGAGGAAGTGGTGGACAAGG
GCGCTTCCGCCCAGAGCTTCATCGAGCGGATGACCAACTTCGATAAGAACCTGCCCAACGAGAAGGTGCT
GCCCAAGCACAGCCTGCTGTACGAGTACTTCACCGTGTATAACGAGCTGACCAAAGTGAAATACGTGACC
GAGGGAATGAGAAAGCCCGCCTTCCTGAGCGGCGAGCAGAAAAAGGCCATCGTGGACCTGCTGTTCAAGA
CCAACCGGAAAGTGACCGTGAAGCAGCTGAAAGAGGACTACTTCAAGAAAATCGAGTGCTTCGACTCCGT
GGAAATCTCCGGCGTGGAAGATCGGTTCAACGCCTCCCTGGGCACATACCACGATCTGCTGAAAATTATC
AAGGACAAGGACTTCCTGGACAATGAGGAAAACGAGGACATTCTGGAAGATATCGTGCTGACCCTGACAC
TGTTTGAGGACAGAGAGATGATCGAGGAACGGCTGAAAACCTATGCCCACCTGTTCGACGACAAAGTGAT
GAAGCAGCTGAAGCGGCGGAGATACACCGGCTGGGGCAGGCTGAGCCGGAAGCTGATCAACGGCATCCGG
GACAAGCAGTCCGGCAAGACAATCCTGGATTTCCTGAAGTCCGACGGCTTCGCCAACAGAAACTTCATGC
AGCTGATCCACGACGACAGCCTGACCTTTAAAGAGGACATCCAGAAAGCCCAGGTGTCCGGCCAGGGCGA
TAGCCTGCACGAGCACATTGCCAATCTGGCCGGCAGCCCCGCCATTAAGAAGGGCATCCTGCAGACAGTG
AAGGTGGTGGACGAGCTCGTGAAAGTGATGGGCCGGCACAAGCCCGAGAACATCGTGATCGAAATGGCCA
GAGAGAACCAGACCACCCAGAAGGGACAGAAGAACAGCCGCGAGAGAATGAAGCGGATCGAAGAGGGCAT
CAAAGAGCTGGGCAGCCAGATCCTGAAAGAACACCCCGTGGAAAACACCCAGCTGCAGAACGAGAAGCTG
TACCTGTACTACCTGCAGAATGGGCGGGATATGTACGTGGACCAGGAACTGGACATCAACCGGCTGTCCG
ACTACGATGTGGACCATATCGTGCCTCAGAGCTTTCTGAAGGACGACTCCATCGACAACAAGGTGCTGAC
CAGAAGCGACAAGAACCGGGGCAAGAGCGACAACGTGCCCTCCGAAGAGGTCGTGAAGAAGATGAAGAAC
TACTGGCGGCAGCTGCTGAACGCCAAGCTGATTACCCAGAGAAAGTTCGACAATCTGACCAAGGCCGAGA
GAGGCGGCCTGAGCGAACTGGATAAGGCCGGCTTCATCAAGAGACAGCTGGTGGAAACCCGGCAGATCAC
AAAGCACGTGGCACAGATCCTGGACTCCCGGATGAACACTAAGTACGACGAGAATGACAAGCTGATCCGG
GAAGTGAAAGTGATCACCCTGAAGTCCAAGCTGGTGTCCGATTTCCGGAAGGATTTCCAGTTTTACAAAG
TGCGCGAGATCAACAACTACCACCACGCCCACGACGCCTACCTGAACGCCGTCGTGGGAACCGCCCTGAT
CAAAAAGTACCCTAAGCTGGAAAGCGAGTTCGTGTACGGCGACTACAAGGTGTACGACGTGCGGAAGATG
ATCGCCAAGAGCGAGCAGGAAATCGGCAAGGCTACCGCCAAGTACTTCTTCTACAGCAACATCATGAACT
TTTTCAAGACCGAGATTACCCTGGCCAACGGCGAGATCCGGAAGCGGCCTCTGATCGAGACAAACGGCGA
AACCGGGGAGATCGTGTGGGATAAGGGCCGGGATTTTGCCACCGTGCGGAAAGTGCTGAGCATGCCCCAA
GTGAATATCGTGAAAAAGACCGAGGTGCAGACAGGCGGCTTCAGCAAAGAGTCTATCCTGCCCAAGAGGA
ACAGCGATAAGCTGATCGCCAGAAAGAAGGACTGGGACCCTAAGAAGTACGGCGGCTTCCTGTGGCCCAC
CGTGGCCTATTCTGTGCTGGTGGTGGCCAAAGTGGAAAAGGGCAAGTCCAAGAAACTGAAGAGTGTGAAA
GAGCTGCTGGGGATCACCATCATGGAAAGAAGCAGCTTCGAGAAGAATCCCATCGACTTTCTGGAAGCCA
AGGGCTACAAAGAAGTGAAAAAGGACCTGATCATCAAGCTGCCTAAGTACTCCCTGTTCGAGCTGGAAAA
CGGCCGGAAGAGAATGCTGGCCTCTGCCAAGTACCTGCAGAAGGGAAACGAACTGGCCCTGCCCTCCAAA
TATGTGAACTTCCTGTACCTGGCCAGCCACTATGAGAAGCTGAAGGGCTCCCCCGAGGATAATGAGCAGA
AACAGCTGTTTGTGGAACAGCACAAGCACTACCTGGACGAGATCATCGAGCAGATCAGCGAGTTCTCCAA
GAGAGTGATCCTGGCCGACGCTAATCTGGACAAAGTGCTGTCCGCCTACAACAAGCACCGGGATAAGCCC
ATCAGAGAGCAGGCCGAGAATATCATCCACCTGTTTACCCTGACCAATCTGGGAGCCCCTGCCGCCTTCA
AGTACTTTGACACCACCATCGACCGGAAGGAGTACTACAGCACCAAAGAGGTGCTGGACGCCACCCTGAT
CCACCAGAGCATCACCGGCCTGTACGAGACACGGATCGACCTGTCTCAGCTGGGAGGCGACGGATCCGGC
GGAGGCGGAAGCGGGAAAAGAACCGCCGACGGCAGCGAATTCGAGCCCAAGAAGAAGAGGAAAGTCTCGA
GCGGAGGCGACTACAAAGACCATGACGGTGATTATAAAGATCATGACATCGATTACAAGGATGACGATGA
CAAGGGAGGCGGTGGAAGCGGCGCAACAAACTTCTCTCTGCTGAAACAAGCCGGAGATGTCGAAGAGAAT
CCTGGACCGATGGTGAGCAAGGGCGAGGAGCTGTTCACCGGGGTGGTGCCCATCCTGGTCGAGCTGGACG
GCGACGTAAACGGCCACAAGTTCAGCGTGTCCGGCGAGGGCGAGGGCGATGCCACCTACGGCAAGCTGAC
CCTGAAGTTCATCTGCACCACCGGCAAGCTGCCCGTGCCCTGGCCCACCCTCGTGACCACCCTGACCTAC
GGCGTGCAGTGCTTCAGCCGCTACCCCGACCACATGAAGCAGCACGACTTCTTCAAGTCCGCCATGCCCG
AAGGCTACGTCCAGGAGCGCACCATCTTCTTCAAGGACGACGGCAACTACAAGACCCGCGCCGAGGTGAA
GTTCGAGGGCGACACCCTGGTGAACCGCATCGAGCTGAAGGGCATCGACTTCAAGGAGGACGGCAACATC
CTGGGGCACAAGCTGGAGTACAACTACAACAGCCACAACGTCTATATCATGGCCGACAAGCAGAAGAACG
GCATCAAGGTGAACTTCAAGATCCGCCACAACATCGAGGACGGCAGCGTGCAGCTCGCCGACCACTACCA
GCAGAACACCCCCATCGGCGACGGCCCCGTGCTGCTGCCCGACAACCACTACCTGAGCACCCAGTCCGCC
CTGAGCAAAGACCCCAACGAGAAGCGCGATCACATGGTCCTGCTGGAGTTCGTGACCGCCGCCGGGATCA
CTCTCGGCATGGACGAGCTGTACAAGTGACCGGTCATCATCACCATCACCATTGAGTTTAAACCCGCTGA
TCAGCCTCGACTGTGCCTTCTAGTTGCCAGCCATCTGTTGTTTGCCCCTCCCCCGTGCCTTCCTTGACCC
TGGAAGGTGCCACTCCCACTGTCCTTTCCTAATAAAATGAGGAAATTGCATCGCATTGTCTGAGTAGGTG
TCATTCTATTCTGGGGGGTGGGGTGGGGCAGGACAGCAAGGGGGAGGATTGGGAAGACAATAGCAGGCAT
GCTGGGGATGCGGTGGGCTCTATGGCTTCTGAGGCGGAAAGAACCAGCTGGGGCTCGATACCGTCGACCT
CTAGCTAGAGCTTGGCGTAATCATGGTCATAGCTGTTTCCTGTGTGAAATTGTTATCCGCTCACAATTCC
ACACAACATACGAGCCGGAAGCATAAAGTGTAAAGCCTAGGGTGCCTAATGAGTGAGCTAACTCACATTA
ATTGCGTTGCGCTCACTGCCCGCTTTCCAGTCGGGAAACCTGTCGTGCCAG
